>Addgene plasmid #85213 | LeGO-EBFP2 | depositor full sequence | sequence record 164356 | LeGO-EBFP2 sequence 7135 bps
GTCGACGGATCGGGAGATCTCCCGATCCCCTATGGTGCACTCTCAGTACAATCTGCTCTGATGCCGCATA
GTTAAGCCAGTATCTGCTCCCTGCTTGTGTGTTGGAGGTCGCTGAGTAGTGCGCGAGCAAAATTTAAGCT
ACAACAAGGCAAGGCTTGACCGACAATTGCATGAAGAATCTGCTTAGGGTTAGGCGTTTTGCGCTGCTTC
GCGATGTACGGGCCAGATATACGCGTTGACATTGATTATTGACTAGTTATTAATAGTAATCAATTACGGG
GTCATTAGTTCATAGCCCATATATGGAGTTCCGCGTTACATAACTTACGGTAAATGGCCCGCCTGGCTGA
CCGCCCAACGACCCCCGCCCATTGACGTCAATAATGACGTATGTTCCCATAGTAACGCCAATAGGGACTT
TCCATTGACGTCAATGGGTGGAGTATTTACGGTAAACTGCCCACTTGGCAGTACATCAAGTGTATCATAT
GCCAAGTACGCCCCCTATTGACGTCAATGACGGTAAATGGCCCGCCTGGCATTATGCCCAGTACATGACC
TTATGGGACTTTCCTACTTGGCAGTACATCTACGTATTAGTCATCGCTATTACCATGGTGATGCGGTTTT
GGCAGTACATCAATGGGCGTGGATAGCGGTTTGACTCACGGGGATTTCCAAGTCTCCACCCCATTGACGT
CAATGGGAGTTTGTTTTGGCACCAAAATCAACGGGACTTTCCAAAATGTCGTAACAACTCCGCCCCATTG
ACGCAAATGGGCGGTAGGCGTGTACGGTGGGAGGTCTATATAAGCAGCGCGTTTTGCCTGTACTGGGTCT
CTCTGGTTAGACCAGATCTGAGCCTGGGAGCTCTCTGGCTAACTAGGGAACCCACTGCTTAAGCCTCAAT
AAAGCTTGCCTTGAGTGCTTCAAGTAGTGTGTGCCCGTCTGTTGTGTGACTCTGGTAACTAGAGATCCCT
CAGACCCTTTTAGTCAGTGTGGAAAATCTCTAGCAGTGGCGCCCGAACAGGGACTTGAAAGCGAAAGGGA
AACCAGAGGAGCTCTCTCGACGCAGGACTCGGCTTGCTGAAGCGCGCACGGCAAGAGGCGAGGGGCGGCG
ACTGGTGAGTACGCCAAAAATTTTGACTAGCGGAGGCTAGAAGGAGAGAGATGGGTGCGAGAGCGTCAGT
ATTAAGCGGGGGAGAATTAGATCGCGATGGGAAAAAATTCGGTTAAGGCCAGGGGGAAAGAAAAAATATA
AATTAAAACATATAGTATGGGCAAGCAGGGAGCTAGAACGATTCGCAGTTAATCCTGGCCTGTTAGAAAC
ATCAGAAGGCTGTAGACAAATACTGGGACAGCTACAACCATCCCTTCAGACAGGATCAGAAGAACTTAGA
TCATTATATAATACAGTAGCAACCCTCTATTGTGTGCATCAAAGGATAGAGATAAAAGACACCAAGGAAG
CTTTAGACAAGATAGAGGAAGAGCAAAACAAAAGTAAGACCACCGCACAGCAAGCGGCCGGCCGCTGATC
TTCAGACCTGGAGGAGGAGATATGAGGGACAATTGGAGAAGTGAATTATATAAATATAAAGTAGTAAAAA
TTGAACCATTAGGAGTAGCACCCACCAAGGCAAAGAGAAGAGTGGTGCAGAGAGAAAAAAGAGCAGTGGG
AATAGGAGCTTTGTTCCTTGGGTTCTTGGGAGCAGCAGGAAGCACTATGGGCGCAGCGTCAATGACGCTG
ACGGTACAGGCCAGACAATTATTGTCTGGTATAGTGCAGCAGCAGAACAATTTGCTGAGGGCTATTGAGG
CGCAACAGCATCTGTTGCAACTCACAGTCTGGGGCATCAAGCAGCTCCAGGCAAGAATCCTGGCTGTGGA
AAGATACCTAAAGGATCAACAGCTCCTGGGGATTTGGGGTTGCTCTGGAAAACTCATTTGCACCACTGCT
GTGCCTTGGAATGCTAGTTGGAGTAATAAATCTCTGGAACAGATTTGGAATCACACGACCTGGATGGAGT
GGGACAGAGAAATTAACAATTACACAAGCTTAATACACTCCTTAATTGAAGAATCGCAAAACCAGCAAGA
AAAGAATGAACAAGAATTATTGGAATTAGATAAATGGGCAAGTTTGTGGAATTGGTTTAACATAACAAAT
TGGCTGTGGTATATAAAATTATTCATAATGATAGTAGGAGGCTTGGTAGGTTTAAGAATAGTTTTTGCTG
TACTTTCTATAGTGAATAGAGTTAGGCAGGGATATTCACCATTATCGTTTCAGACCCACCTCCCAACCCC
GAGGGGACCCGACAGGCCCGAAGGAATAGAAGAAGAAGGTGGAGAGAGAGACAGAGACAGATCCATTCGA
TTAGTGAACGGATCGGCACTGCGTGCGCCAATTCTGCAGACAAATGGCAGTATTCATCCACAATTTTAAA
AGAAAAGGGGGGATTGGGGGGTACAGTGCAGGGGAAAGAATAGTAGACATAATAGCAACAGACATACAAA
CTAAAGAATTACAAAAACAAATTACAAAAATTCAAAATTTTCGGGTTTATTACAGGGACAGCAGAGATCC
AGTTTGGTTAGTACCGGGCCCGCTCTAGTCGAGGTCGACGGTATCGATAAGCTCGCTTCACGAGATTCCA
GCAGGTCGAGGGACCTAATAACTTCGTATAGCATACATTATACGAAGTTATATTAAGGGTTCCAAGCTTA
AGCGGCCGCTGAAAGACCCCACCTGTAGGTTTGGCAAGCTAGCTGCAGTAACGCCATTTTGCAAGGCATG
GAAAAATACCAAACCAAGAATAGAGAAGTTCAGATCAAGGGCGGGTACATGAAAATAGCTAACGTTGGGC
CAAACAGGATATCTGCGGTGAGCAGTTTCGGCCCCGGCCCGGGGCCAAGAACAGATGGTCACCGCAGTTT
CGGCCCCGGCCCGAGGCCAAGAACAGATGGTCCCCAGATATGGCCCAACCCTCAGCAGTTTCTTAAGACC
CATCAGATGTTTCCAGGCTCCCCCAAGGACCTGAAATGACCCTGCGCCTTATTTGAATTAACCAATCAGC
CTGCTTCTCGCTTCTGTTCGCGCGCTTCTGCTTCCCGAGCTCTATAAAAGAGCTCACAACCCCTCACTCG
GCGCGCCAGTCCTCCGATTGACTGAGTCGCCCGGATCCCGCCACCATGGTGAGCAAGGGCGAGGAGCTGT
TCACCGGGGTGGTGCCCATCCTGGTCGAGCTGGACGGCGACGTAAACGGCCACAAGTTCAGCGTGAGGGG
CGAGGGCGAGGGCGATGCCACCAACGGCAAGCTGACCCTGAAGTTCATCTGCACCACCGGCAAGCTGCCC
GTGCCCTGGCCCACCCTCGTGACCACCCTGAGCCACGGCGTGCAGTGCTTCGCCCGCTACCCCGACCACA
TGAAGCAGCACGACTTCTTCAAGTCCGCCATGCCCGAAGGCTACGTCCAGGAGCGCACCATCTTCTTCAA
GGACGACGGCACCTACAAGACCCGCGCCGAGGTGAAGTTCGAGGGCGACACCCTGGTGAACCGCATCGAG
CTGAAGGGCGTCGACTTCAAGGAGGACGGCAACATCCTGGGGCACAAGCTGGAGTACAACTTCAACAGCC
ACAACATCTATATCATGGCCGTCAAGCAGAAGAACGGCATCAAGGTGAACTTCAAGATCCGCCACAACGT
GGAGGACGGCAGCGTGCAGCTCGCCGACCACTACCAGCAGAACACCCCCATCGGCGACGGCCCCGTGCTG
CTGCCCGACAGCCACTACCTGAGCACCCAGTCCGTGCTGAGCAAAGACCCCAACGAGAAGCGCGATCACA
TGGTCCTGCTGGAGTTCCGCACCGCCGCCGGGATCACTCTCGGCATGGACGAGCTGTACAAGTAAGAATT
CGTCGAGGGACCTAATAACTTCGTATAGCATACATTATACGAAGTTATACATGTTTAAGGGTTCCGGTTC
CACTAGGTACAATTCGATATCAAGCTTATCGATAATCAACCTCTGGATTACAAAATTTGTGAAAGATTGA
CTGGTATTCTTAACTATGTTGCTCCTTTTACGCTATGTGGATACGCTGCTTTAATGCCTTTGTATCATGC
TATTGCTTCCCGTATGGCTTTCATTTTCTCCTCCTTGTATAAATCCTGGTTGCTGTCTCTTTATGAGGAG
TTGTGGCCCGTTGTCAGGCAACGTGGCGTGGTGTGCACTGTGTTTGCTGACGCAACCCCCACTGGTTGGG
GCATTGCCACCACCTGTCAGCTCCTTTCCGGGACTTTCGCTTTCCCCCTCCCTATTGCCACGGCGGAACT
CATCGCCGCCTGCCTTGCCCGCTGCTGGACAGGGGCTCGGCTGTTGGGCACTGACAATTCCGTGGTGTTG
TCGGGGAAATCATCGTCCTTTCCTTGGCTGCTCGCCTGTGTTGCCACCTGGATTCTGCGCGGGACGTCCT
TCTGCTACGTCCCTTCGGCCCTCAATCCAGCGGACCTTCCTTCCCGCGGCCTGCTGCCGGCTCTGCGGCC
TCTTCCGCGTCTTCGCCTTCGCCCTCAGACGAGTCGGATCTCCCTTTGGGCCGCCTCCCCGCATCGATAC
CGTCGACCTCGATCGAGACCTAGAAAAACATGGAGCAATCACAAGTAGCAATACAGCAGCTACCAATGCT
GATTGTGCCTGGCTAGAAGCACAAGAGGAGGAGGAGGTGGGTTTTCCAGTCACACCTCAGGTACCTTTAA
GACCAATGACTTACAAGGCAGCTGTAGATCTTAGCCACTTTTTAAAAGAAAAGGGGGGACTGGAAGGGCT
AATTCACTCCCAACGAAGACAAGATATCCTTGATCTGTGGATCTACCACACACAAGGCTACTTCCCTGAT
TGGCAGAACTACACACCAGGGCCAGGGATCAGATATCCACTGACCTTTGGATGGTGCTACAAGCTAGTAC
CAGTTGAGCAAGAGAAGGTAGAAGAAGCCAATGAAGGAGAGAACACCCGCTTGTTACACCCTGTGAGCCT
GCATGGGATGGATGACCCGGAGAGAGAAGTATTAGAGTGGAGGTTTGACAGCCGCCTAGCATTTCATCAC
ATGGCCCGAGAGCTGCATCCGGACTGTACTGGGTCTCTCTGGTTAGACCAGATCTGAGCCTGGGAGCTCT
CTGGCTAACTAGGGAACCCACTGCTTAAGCCTCAATAAAGCTTGCCTTGAGTGCTTCAAGTAGTGTGTGC
CCGTCTGTTGTGTGACTCTGGTAACTAGAGATCCCTCAGACCCTTTTAGTCAGTGTGGAAAATCTCTAGC
AGCATGTGAGCAAAAGGCCAGCAAAAGGCCAGGAACCGTAAAAAGGCCGCGTTGCTGGCGTTTTTCCATA
GGCTCCGCCCCCCTGACGAGCATCACAAAAATCGACGCTCAAGTCAGAGGTGGCGAAACCCGACAGGACT
ATAAAGATACCAGGCGTTTCCCCCTGGAAGCTCCCTCGTGCGCTCTCCTGTTCCGACCCTGCCGCTTACC
GGATACCTGTCCGCCTTTCTCCCTTCGGGAAGCGTGGCGCTTTCTCATAGCTCACGCTGTAGGTATCTCA
GTTCGGTGTAGGTCGTTCGCTCCAAGCTGGGCTGTGTGCACGAACCCCCCGTTCAGCCCGACCGCTGCGC
CTTATCCGGTAACTATCGTCTTGAGTCCAACCCGGTAAGACACGACTTATCGCCACTGGCAGCAGCCACT
GGTAACAGGATTAGCAGAGCGAGGTATGTAGGCGGTGCTACAGAGTTCTTGAAGTGGTGGCCTAACTACG
GCTACACTAGAAGAACAGTATTTGGTATCTGCGCTCTGCTGAAGCCAGTTACCTTCGGAAAAAGAGTTGG
TAGCTCTTGATCCGGCAAACAAACCACCGCTGGTAGCGGTGGTTTTTTTGTTTGCAAGCAGCAGATTACG
CGCAGAAAAAAAGGATCTCAAGAAGATCCTTTGATCTTTTCTACGGGGTCTGACGCTCAGTGGAACGAAA
ACTCACGTTAAGGGATTTTGGTCATGAGATTATCAAAAAGGATCTTCACCTAGATCCTTTTAAATTAAAA
ATGAAGTTTTAAATCAATCTAAAGTATATATGAGTAAACTTGGTCTGACAGTTACCAATGCTTAATCAGT
GAGGCACCTATCTCAGCGATCTGTCTATTTCGTTCATCCATAGTTGCCTGACTCCCCGTCGTGTAGATAA
CTACGATACGGGAGGGCTTACCATCTGGCCCCAGTGCTGCAATGATACCGCGAGACCCACGCTCACCGGC
TCCAGATTTATCAGCAATAAACCAGCCAGCCGGAAGGGCCGAGCGCAGAAGTGGTCCTGCAACTTTATCC
GCCTCCATCCAGTCTATTAATTGTTGCCGGGAAGCTAGAGTAAGTAGTTCGCCAGTTAATAGTTTGCGCA
ACGTTGTTGCCATTGCTACAGGCATCGTGGTGTCACGCTCGTCGTTTGGTATGGCTTCATTCAGCTCCGG
TTCCCAACGATCAAGGCGAGTTACATGATCCCCCATGTTGTGCAAAAAAGCGGTTAGCTCCTTCGGTCCT
CCGATCGTTGTCAGAAGTAAGTTGGCCGCAGTGTTATCACTCATGGTTATGGCAGCACTGCATAATTCTC
TTACTGTCATGCCATCCGTAAGATGCTTTTCTGTGACTGGTGAGTACTCAACCAAGTCATTCTGAGAATA
GTGTATGCGGCGACCGAGTTGCTCTTGCCCGGCGTCAATACGGGATAATACCGCGCCACATAGCAGAACT
TTAAAAGTGCTCATCATTGGAAAACGTTCTTCGGGGCGAAAACTCTCAAGGATCTTACCGCTGTTGAGAT
CCAGTTCGATGTAACCCACTCGTGCACCCAACTGATCTTCAGCATCTTTTACTTTCACCAGCGTTTCTGG
GTGAGCAAAAACAGGAAGGCAAAATGCCGCAAAAAAGGGAATAAGGGCGACACGGAAATGTTGAATACTC
ATACTCTTCCTTTTTCAATATTATTGAAGCATTTATCAGGGTTATTGTCTCATGAGCGGATACATATTTG
AATGTATTTAGAAAAATAAACAAATAGGGGTTCCGCGCACATTTCCCCGAAAAGTGCCACCTGAC
Features (pLannotate 1.2.2; 22 found; start..end, strand, type, name):
     31..83      -  misc_feature   bom (fragment): basis of mobility region from pBR322
    238..617     +  enhancer       CMV enhancer: human cytomegalovirus immediate early enhancer
    618..817     +  promoter       CMV promoter: human cytomegalovirus (CMV) immediate early promoter
    835..1015    +  LTR            5' LTR (truncated): truncated 5' long terminal repeat (LTR) from HIV-1
   1062..1187    +  misc_feature   HIV-1 Ψ: packaging signal of human immunodeficiency virus type 1
   1171..1509    +  CDS            HIV-1 gag (fragment): gag protein from human immunodeficiency virus 1; gag
   1684..1917    +  misc_feature   RRE: The Rev response element (RRE) of HIV-1 allows for Rev-dependent mRNA export from the nucleus to the cytoplasm.
   2294..2394    +  CDS            Rev (fragment): human immunodeficiency virus 1 (HIV-1) Rev protein; rev; enhances nuclear export of unspliced and incompletely spliced viral mRNAs
   2444..2561    +  misc_feature   cPPT/CTS: central polypurine tract and central termination sequence of HIV-1
   2619..2643    -  misc_feature   MCS (fragment): pBluescript multiple cloning site
   2678..2711    +  protein_bind   loxP: Cre-mediated recombination occurs in the 8-bp core sequence (GCATACAT). Cre recombinase
   2778..3184    +  promoter       SFFV promoter: spleen focus-forming virus long terminal repeat (LTR) promoter
   3196..3915    +  CDS            EBFP2: enhanced blue variant of GFP (Ai et al., 2007) mammalian codon-optimized
   3935..3968    +  protein_bind   loxP: Cre-mediated recombination occurs in the 8-bp core sequence (GCATACAT). Cre recombinase
   4001..4024    +  misc_feature   MCS (fragment): pBluescript multiple cloning site
   4024..4612    +  misc_feature   WPRE: woodchuck hepatitis virus posttranscriptional regulatory element
   4613..4632    +  misc_feature   MCS (fragment): pBluescript multiple cloning site
   4634..5134    +  CDS            nef (fragment): NEF_HV1LA - Experimental evidence at protein level: Swiss-Prot protein existence level 1. Extracellular Nef protein targets CD4(+) T-lymphocytes for apoptosis by interacting with CXCR4 surface receptors. From Human immunodeficiency virus type 1 group M subtype B (isolate Lai) (HIV-1).
   5141..5321    +  LTR            5' LTR (truncated): truncated 5' long terminal repeat (LTR) from HIV-1
   5383..5971    -  rep_origin     ori: high-copy-number ColE1/pMB1/pBR322/pUC origin of replication
   6142..7002    -  CDS            AmpR: β-lactamase; bla; confers resistance to ampicillin, carbenicillin, and related antibiotics
   7003..7107    -  promoter       AmpR promoter: bla
