[The description below was written by a language model from this plasmid's Addgene catalogue record and pLannotate feature annotations shown in this document.]
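Description:
LeGO-EBFP2 is an HIV-1-derived, third-generation lentiviral vector from the LeGO ("Lentiviral Gene Ontology") series, built on a derivative of pLentiLox3.7 and designed for stable fluorescent marking of mammalian cells. It is about 7.1 kb and is propagated in E. coli as a high-copy plasmid through a ColE1/pUC-type origin, with ampicillin selection provided by the β-lactamase gene.

The viral genome is transcribed in packaging cells from a CMV enhancer/promoter fused to a truncated 5' LTR. This makes genomic RNA production Tat-independent, in keeping with the third-generation design. Downstream lie the Ψ packaging signal (extending into a gag fragment), the Rev response element for nuclear export of the unspliced RNA, and the cPPT/CTS, which aids nuclear import and transduction. The payload is a 720 bp mammalian codon-optimized EBFP2 coding sequence, an enhanced blue variant of GFP, driven by the spleen focus-forming virus (SFFV) LTR promoter. Two loxP sites in the same orientation flank the promoter–reporter cassette, so Cre recombinase can excise it. A WPRE follows to enhance transcript stability and expression, ahead of the 3' LTR region, which the annotation tool labels as a second truncated LTR preceded by a nef fragment.

Packaging functions must be supplied in trans by second- or third-generation helper plasmids together with an envelope plasmid such as one expressing VSV-G. According to the depositor, a BsrGI site in EBFP2 allows an antibiotic resistance gene to be fused to the fluorescent protein, following the modular building-block principle of the LeGO system. The associated publication used such vectors for optical barcoding, tracking single clones to study tumour heterogeneity.
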