Addgene plasmid #85213: LeGO-EBFP2
Purpose: Lentiviral vector expressing EBFP2 fluorescent protein driven by SFFV promoter
Depositing lab: Boris Fehse. Depositing organization: Universitaetsklinikum Hamburg-Eppendorf. Publication: Optical Barcoding for Single-Clone Tracking to Study Tumor Heterogeneity. Mohme M, Maire CL, Riecken K, Zapf S, Aranyossy T, Westphal M, Lamszus K, Fehse B. Mol Ther. 2017 Jan 18. pii: S1525-0016(16)45496-1. doi: 10.1016/j.ymthe.2016.12.014. PubMed 28109958.
Backbone
  Vector backbone: LeGO vector
  Backbone size w/o insert (bp): 6417
  Total vector size (bp): 7137
  Vector type: Mammalian Expression, Lentiviral, Cre/Lox
Growth in bacteria
  Bacterial resistance: Ampicillin, 100 μg/mL
  Growth temperature: 37°C
  Growth strain: NEB Stable
  Copy number: High Copy
Gene/Insert
  Gene/Insert name: EBFP2
  Species: Synthetic
  Insert size (bp): 720
  Promoter: SFFV
  Cloning method: Restriction Enzyme; 5′ cloning site BamHI, NcoI (not destroyed); 3′ cloning site EcoRI (not destroyed)
  Sequencing primers: 5′ GAGCTCACAACCCCTCACTC
Resource information
  A portion of this plasmid was derived from a plasmid made by: EBFP2 cDNA was derived from Addgene plasmid #14891. The lenti backbone is a derivative of pLentiLox3.7 (Addgene plasmid #11795) developed at the MIT (http://web.mit.edu/jacks-lab/protocols/pll37.htm).
Terms and licenses: Academic/Nonprofit Terms; Industry Terms: Not Available to Industry
Depositor comments: HIV-1 derived third generation lentiviral vector for stable cell marking. Use second generation (like psPAX2) or third generation (like pMDLg/pRRE + pRSV-Rev) systems for packaging in addition to a VSV-G expressing plasmid (or another envelope protein). Please visit the LeGO-Vector home page for more information: http://www.LentiGO-Vectors.de The BsrGI site of EBFP2 can be used to fuse an antibiotic resistance to the fluorescent protein following the building block principle of the LeGO vector system. More information is available on the LeGO website and in the following publications. More references: Weber et al., Molecular Therapy, 2008: http://www.nature.com/mt/journal/v16/n4/full/mt20086a.html Weber et al., Gene Therapy, 2010: http://www.nature.com/gt/journal/v17/n4/full/gt2009149a.html
How to cite: LeGO-EBFP2 was a gift from Boris Fehse (Addgene plasmid # 85213 ; http://n2t.net/addgene:85213 ; RRID:Addgene_85213)
