>Addgene plasmid #85213 | LeGO-EBFP2 | addgene partial sequence | sequence record 169050 | CMV-F 5'-CGCAAATGGGCGGTAGGCGTG-3'
GCGCGTTTTGCCTGTACTGGGTCTCTCTGGTTAGACCAGATCTGAGCCTGGGAGCTCTCTGGCTAACTAG
GGAACCCACTGCTTAAGCCTCAATAAAGCTTGCCTTGAGTGCTTCAAGTAGTGTGTGCCCGTCTGTTGTG
TGACTCTGGTAACTAGAGATCCCTCAGACCCTTTTAGTCAGTGTGGAAAATCTCTAGCAGTGGCGCCCGA
ACAGGGACTTGAAAGCGAAAGGGAAACCAGAGGAGCTCTCTCGACGCAGGACTCGGCTTGCTGAAGCGCG
CACGGCAAGAGGCGAGGGGCGGCGACTGGTGAGTACGCCAAAAATTTTGACTAGCGGAGGCTAGAAGGAG
AGAGATGGGTGCGAGAGCGTCAGTATTAAGCGGGGGAGAATTAGATCGCGATGGGAAAAAATTCGGTTAA
GGCCAGGGGGAAAGAAAAAATATAAATTAAAACATATAGTATGGGCAAGCAGGGAGCTAGAACGATTCGC
AGTTAATCCTGGCCTGTTAGAAACATCAGAAGGCTGTAGACAAATACTGGGACAGCTACAACCATCCCTT
CAGACAGGATCAGAAGAACTTAGATCATTATATAATACAGTAGCAACCCTCTATTGTGTGCATCAAAGGA
TAGAGATAAAAGACACCAAGGAAGCTTTAGACAAGATAGAGGAAGAGCAAAACAAAAGTAAGACCACCGC
ACAGCAAGCGGCCGGCCGCTGATCTTCAGACCTGGAGGAGGAGATATGAGGGACAATTGGAGAAGTGAAT
TATATAAATATAAAGTAGTAAAAATTGAACCATTAGGAGTAGCACCCACCAAGGCAAAGAGAAGAGTGGT
GCAGAGAGAAAAAAGAGCAGTGGGAATAGGAGCTTTGTTCCTTGGGTTCTTGGGAG
