>Addgene plasmid #85213 | LeGO-EBFP2 | addgene partial sequence | sequence record 169080 | SFFVpro-F 5'-CTTCTGCTTCCCGAGCTCTA-3'
CCTCACTCGGCGCGCCAGTCCTCCGATTGACTGAGTCGCCCGGATCCCGCCACCATGGTGAGCAAGGGCG
AGGAGCTGTTCACCGGGGTGGTGCCCATCCTGGTCGAGCTGGACGGCGACGTAAACGGCCACAAGTTCAG
CGTGAGGGGCGAGGGCGAGGGCGATGCCACCAACGGCAAGCTGACCCTGAAGTTCATCTGCACCACCGGC
AAGCTGCCCGTGCCCTGGCCCACCCTCGTGACCACCCTGAGCCACGGCGTGCAGTGCTTCGCCCGCTACC
CCGACCACATGAAGCAGCACGACTTCTTCAAGTCCGCCATGCCCGAAGGCTACGTCCAGGAGCGCACCAT
CTTCTTCAAGGACGACGGCACCTACAAGACCCGCGCCGAGGTGAAGTTCGAGGGCGACACCCTGGTGAAC
CGCATCGAGCTGAAGGGCGTCGACTTCAAGGAGGACGGCAACATCCTGGGGCACAAGCTGGAGTACAACT
TCAACAGCCACAACATCTATATCATGGCCGTCAAGCAGAAGAACGGCATCAAGGTGAACTTCAAGATCCG
CCACAACGTGGAGGACGGCAGCGTGCAGCTCGCCGACCACTACCAGCAGAACACCCCCATCGGCGACGGC
CCCGTGCTGCTGCCCGACAGCCACTACCTGAGCACCCAGTCCGTGCTGAGCAAAGACCCCAACGAGAAGC
GCGATCACATGGTCCTGCTGGAGTTCCGCACCGCCGCCGGGATCACTCTCGGCATGGACGAGCTGTACAA
GTAAGAATTCGTCGAGGGACCTAATAACTTCGTATAGCATACATTATACGAAGTTATACATGTTTAAGGG
TTCCGGTTCCACTAGGTACAATTCGATATCAAGCTTATCGATAATCAACCTCTGGATTACAAAATTTGTG
AAAGATTGACTGGTATTCTTAACTATGTTGCTCCTTTTACGCTATGTGGATACGCTGCTTTAATGCCTTT
GTATCATGCTATTGCTTCCCGTATGGC
